Addgene plasmid #90057: LShS-pHG165a E230K
Purpose: Constitutive expression of a chimeric LacI:GalS transcription repressor
Depositing lab: Liskin Swint-Kruse. Depositing organization: University of Kansas Medical Center.
Backbone
  Vector backbone: pHG165a
  Backbone manufacturer: PMID: 3012611 with lacO1 binding site of pHG165 disabled by mutation
  Vector type: Bacterial Expression
Growth in bacteria
  Bacterial resistance: Ampicillin, 100 μg/mL
  Growth temperature: 37°C
  Growth strain: DH5alpha
  Copy number: Low Copy
Gene/Insert
  Gene/Insert name: LShS/E230K
  Species: Synthetic
  Mutation: E230K
  Promoter: Iq
  Cloning method: Ligation Independent Cloning
Terms and licenses: Academic/Nonprofit Terms; Industry Terms: Not Available to Industry
Depositor comments: E. coli LacI DNA binding domain, E. coli GalS linker region, and GalS regulatory domain . The start codon of these genes is GTG, which is an alternative MET start codon in E. coli.
How to cite: LShS-pHG165a E230K was a gift from Liskin Swint-Kruse (Addgene plasmid # 90057 ; http://n2t.net/addgene:90057 ; RRID:Addgene_90057)
