[The description below was written by a language model from this plasmid's Addgene catalogue record and pLannotate feature annotations shown in this document.]
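Description:
LShS-pHG165a E230K is a low-copy bacterial expression plasmid built on pHG165a, a derivative of pHG165 in which the vector's lacO1 operator site has been disabled by mutation so that it does not compete for repressor binding. The 4.7 kb sequence carries a ColE1/pMB1-type origin together with the rop gene and the pBR322 bom region. The presence of rop is consistent with the low copy number listed in the record, even though the automated annotation describes the origin generically as high-copy. Selection is by ampicillin through the bla gene under its own promoter. Remnants of the parental lac region (a lacI fragment, CAP binding site, lac promoter, and lacZ/lacZα fragments) are also annotated.

The payload is a synthetic chimeric repressor, LShS, composed of the E. coli LacI DNA-binding domain joined to the linker region and regulatory domain of E. coli GalS, and carrying an E230K substitution. It is transcribed constitutively from the lacIq promoter, a mutant lacI promoter in which a single base change raises expression about tenfold. The open reading frame begins with GTG, an alternative start codon in E. coli. The feature table labels the coding sequence simply as galS, reflecting that most of the chimera derives from GalS, and the LacI-derived N-terminal portion is not annotated separately. Such a protein would be expected to recognise lac operator DNA while responding to GalS effectors such as galactose or D-fucose. The plasmid's stated purpose is constitutive expression of this LacI:GalS chimera. The record does not describe the functional effect of the E230K change.
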