Features (pLannotate 1.2.2; 13 found; start..end, strand, type, name):
      2..79      +  promoter       lacIq promoter: lacI (mutant); In the lacIq allele, a single base change in the promoter boosts expression of the lacI gene about 10-fold.
     89..1123    +  CDS            galS: GALS_ECOLI - Experimental evidence at protein level: Swiss-Prot protein existence level 1. Repressor of the mgl operon. Binds galactose and D-fucose as inducers. GalS binds to an operator DNA sequence within its own coding sequence (corresponding to residues 15 to 20). From Escherichia coli (strain K12).
   1134..1332    +  CDS            lacZ (fragment): β-galactosidase; lacZ
   1372..1526    +  CDS            lacZα (fragment): LacZα fragment of β-galactosidase; lacZ fragment
   1643..1747    +  promoter       AmpR promoter: bla
   1748..2608    +  CDS            AmpR: β-lactamase; bla; confers resistance to ampicillin, carbenicillin, and related antibiotics
   2779..3367    +  rep_origin     ori: high-copy-number ColE1/pMB1/pBR322/pUC origin of replication
   3553..3693    -  misc_feature   bom: basis of mobility region from pBR322
   3795..3986    -  CDS            rop: Rop protein, which maintains plasmids at low copy number; rop
   4003..4383    +  CDS            YPB1_ECOLX: Protein predicted: Swiss-Prot protein existence level 4. From Escherichia coli.
   4485..4573    +  CDS            lacI (fragment): lac repressor; lacI; The lac repressor binds to the lac operator to inhibit transcription in E. coli. This inhibition can be relieved by adding lactose or isopropyl-β-D-thiogalactopyranoside (IPTG).
   4586..4607    +  protein_bind   CAP binding site: CAP binding activates transcription in the presence of cAMP. E. coli catabolite activator protein
   4622..4652    +  promoter       lac promoter: promoter for the E. coli lac operon
>Addgene plasmid #90057 | LShS-pHG165a E230K | addgene full sequence | sequence record 178381 | Addgene NGS Result
CGACACCATCGAATGGTGCAAAACCTTTCGCGGTATGGCATGATAGCGCCCGGAAGAGAGTCAATTCAGG
GTGGTGAATGTGAAACCAGTAACGTTATACGATGTCGCAGAGTATGCCGGTGTCTCTTATCAGACCGTTT
CCCGCGTGGTGAACCAGGCCAGCCACGTTTCTGCGAAAACGCGGGAAAAAGTGGAAGCGGCGATGGCGGA
GCTCGATTATCGGCCAAACGCCAATGCCCAGGCGCTGGCAACTCAGGTTAGCGACACCATTGGCGTGGTG
GTGATGGACGTTTCTGATGCGTTTTTCGGCGCGCTGGTAAAAGCGGTGGATCTGGTCGCTCAGCAGCATC
AGAAATACGTGCTAATCGGCAATAGCTATCATGAAGCGGAAAAAGAGCGTCACGCCATTGAGGTGTTAAT
TCGCCAGCGTTGTAATGCGTTGATTGTTCACTCAAAAGCATTGAGTGACGATGAACTGGCGCAATTTATG
GATAACATTCCCGGTATGGTGTTAATCAACCGCGTTGTGCCGGGGTACGCCCATCGTTGCGTTTGCCTGG
ATAATCTCAGCGGTGCCCGAATGGCGACGCGCATGTTGCTGAATAACGGTCATCAACGTATTGGTTATCT
TTCTTCCAGCCACGGCATTGAAGATGACGCCATGCGTAAAGCAGGCTGGATGAGTGCGTTGAAAGAGCAG
GATATTATTCCGCCGGAAAGCTGGATTGGCGCTGGTACGCCGGACATGCCGGGCGGTGAGGCGGCGATGG
TTAAACTGCTGGGGCGCAATCTACAACTTACCGCTGTATTTGCTTATAACGACAATATGGCCGCTGGCGC
ACTGACAGCATTAAAAGATAATGGCATTGCGATTCCGTTACATCTCTCAATCATCGGTTTCGATGATATT
CCCATCGCCCGTTACACCGACCCGCAATTAACGACCGTGCGTTATCCCATTGCTTCAATGGCGAAATTAG
CCACCGAACTGGCCTTGCAGGGGGCAGCAGGCAATATTGATCCTCGTGCCAGCCACTGTTTTATGCCGAC
GTTAGTGCGTCGCCATTCTGTCGCAACACGCCAGAATGCGGCGGCGATCACTAACTCAACAAATCAGGCG
ATGTAATAACCTCAGGCCGATACTGTCGTCGTCCCCTCAAACTGGCAGATGCACGGTTACGATGCGCCCA
TCTACACCAACGTGACCTATCCCATTAGGTCAATCCGCCGTTTGTTCCCACGGAGAATCCGACGGGTTGT
TACTCGCTCACATTTAATGTTGATGAAAGCTGGCTACGGGAAGGCCAGACGCGAATTATTTTTGATGGCG
TTGGAATTCCCGGGGATCCGTCGACCTGCAGCCAAGCTTGGCACTGGCCGTCGTTTTACAACGTCGTGAC
TGGGAAAACCCTGGCGTTACCCAACTTAATCGCCTTGCAGCACATCCCCCTTTCGCCAGCTGGCGTAATA
GCGAAGAGGCCCGCACCGATCGCCCTTCCCAACAGTTGCGCAGCCTGAATGGCGAATGCCGTTAACGGAT
TCTTGAAGACGAAAGGGCCTCGTGATACGCCTATTTTTATAGGTTAATGTCATGATAATAATGGTTTCTT
AGACGTCAGGTGGCACTTTTCGGGGAAATGTGCGCGGAACCCCTATTTGTTTATTTTTCTAAATACATTC
AAATATGTATCCGCTCATGAGACAATAACCCTGATAAATGCTTCAATAATATTGAAAAAGGAAGAGTATG
AGTATTCAACATTTCCGTGTCGCCCTTATTCCCTTTTTTGCGGCATTTTGCCTTCCTGTTTTTGCTCACC
CAGAAACGCTGGTGAAAGTAAAAGATGCTGAAGATCAGTTGGGTGCACGAGTGGGTTACATCGAACTGGA
TCTCAACAGCGGTAAGATCCTTGAGAGTTTTCGCCCCGAAGAACGTTTTCCGATGATGAGCACTTTTAAA
GTTCTGCTATGTGGCGCGGTATTATCCCGTATTGACGCCGGGCAAGAGCAACTCGGTCGCCGCATACACT
ATTCTCAGAATGACTTGGTTGAGTACTCACCAGTCACAGAAAAGCATCTTACGGATGGCATGACAGTAAG
AGAATTATGCAGTGCTGCCATAACCATGAGTGATAACACTGCGGCCAACTTACTTCTGACAACGATCGGA
GGACCGAAGGAGCTAACCGCTTTTTTGCACAACATGGGGGATCATGTAACTCGCCTTGATCGTTGGGAAC
CGGAGCTGAATGAAGCCATACCAAACGACGAGCGTGACACCACGATGCCTGTAGCAATGGCAACAACGTT
GCGCAAACTATTAACTGGCGAACTACTTACTCTAGCTTCCCGGCAACAATTAATAGACTGGATGGAGGCG
GATAAAGTTGCAGGACCACTTCTGCGCTCGGCCCTTCCGGCTGGCTGGTTTATTGCTGATAAATCTGGAG
CCGGTGAGCGTGGGTCTCGCGGTATCATTGCAGCACTGGGGCCAGATGGTAAGCCCTCCCGTATCGTAGT
TATCTACACGACGGGGAGTCAGGCAACTATGGATGAACGAAATAGACAGATCGCTGAGATAGGTGCCTCA
CTGATTAAGCATTGGTAACTGTCAGACCAAGTTTACTCATATATACTTTAGATTGATTTAAAACTTCATT
TTTAATTTAAAAGGATCTAGGTGAAGATCCTTTTTGATAATCTCATGACCAAAATCCCTTAACGTAAGTT
TTCGTTCCACTGAGCGTCAGACCCCGTAGAAAAGATCAAAGGATCTTCTTGAGATCCTTTTTTTCTGCGC
GTAATCTGCTGCTTGCAAACAAAAAAACCACCGCTACCAGCGGTGGTTTGTTTGCCGGATCAAGAGCTAC
CAACTCTTTTTCCGAAGGTAACTGGCTTCAGCAGAGCGCAGATACCAAATACTGTCCTTCTAGTGTAGCC
GTAGTTAGGCCACCACTTCAAGAACTCTGTAGCACCGCCTACATACCTCGCTCTGCTAATCCTGTTACCA
GTGGCTGCTGCCAGTGGCGATAAGTCGTGTCTTACCGGGTTGGACTCAAGACGATAGTTACCGGATAAGG
CGCAGCGGTCGGGCTGAACGGGGGGTTCGTGCACACAGCCCAGCTTGGAGCGAACGACCTACACCGAACT
GAGATACCTACAGCGTGAGCTATGAGAAAGCGCCACGCTTCCCGAAGGGAGAAAGGCGGACAGGTATCCG
GTAAGCGGCAGGGTCGGAACAGGAGAGCGCACGAGGGAGCTTCCAGGGGGAAACGCCTGGTATCTTTATA
GTCCTGTCGGGTTTCGCCACCTCTGACTTGAGCGTCGATTTTTGTGATGTTCGTCAGGGGGGCGGAGCCT
ATGGAAAAACGCCAGCAACGCGGCCTTTTTACGGTTCCTGGCCTTTTGCTGGCCTTTTGCTCACATGTTC
TTTCCTGCGTTATCCCCTGATTCTGTGGATAACCGTATTACCGCCTTTGAGTGAGCTGATACCGCTCGCC
GCAGCCGAACGACCGAGCGCAGCGAGTCAGTGAGCGAGGAAGCGGAAGAGCGCCTGATGCGGTATTTTCT
CCTTACGCATCTGTGCGGTATTTCACACCGCATATGGTGCACTCTCAGTACAATCTGCTCTGATGCCGCA
TAGTTAAGCCAGTATACACTCCGCTATCGCTACGTGACTGGGTCATGGCTGCGCCCCGACACCCGCCAAC
ACCCGCTGACGCGCCCTGACGGGCTTGTCTGCTCCCGGCATCCGCTTACAGACAAGCTGTGACCGTCTCC
GGGAGCTGCATGTGTCAGAGGTTTTCACCGTCATCACCGAAACGCGCGAGGCAGCTGCGGTAAAGCTCAT
CAGCGTGGTCGTGAAGCGATTCACAGATGTCTGCCTGTTCATCCGCGTCCAGCTCGTTGAGTTTCTCCAG
AAGCGTTAATGTCTGGCTTCTGATAAAGCGGGCCATGTTAAGGGCGGTTTTTTCCTGTTTGGTCACTGAT
GCCTCCGTGTAAGGGGGATTTCTGTTCATGAGGGTAATGATACCGATGAAACGAGAGAGGATGCTCACGA
TACGGGTTACTGATGATGAACATGCCCGGTTACTGGAACGTTGTGAGGGTAAACAACTGGCGGTATGGAT
GCGGCGGGACCAGAGAAAAATCACTCAGGGTCAATGCCAGCGCTTCGTTAATACAGATGTAAGTGTTCCA
CAGGGTAGCCAGCAGCATCCTGCGATGCAGATCTGGAACATAATGGTGCAGGGCGCTGACTTCCGCGTTT
CCAGACTTTACGAAACACGGAAACCGAAGACCATTCATGTTGTTGCTCAGGTCGCAGACGTTTTGCAGCA
GCAGTCGCTTCACGTTCGCTCGCGTATCGGTGATTCATTCTGCTAACCAGTAAGGCAACCCCGCCAGCCT
AGCCGGGTCCTCAACGACAGGAGCACGATCATGCGCACCCGTGGCCAGGACCCAACGCTGCCCGCCGTTA
ACGGCCAATACGCAAACCGCCTCTCCCCGCGCGTTGGCCGATTCATTAATGCAGCTGGCACGACAGGTTT
CCCGACTGGAAAGCGGGCAGTGAGCGCAACGCAATTAATGTGAGTTAGCTCACTCATTAGGCACCCCAGG
CTTTACACTTTATGCTTCCGGCTCGTATGTTGTGTGGCGTGGTACTCATAACAATTTCACACAGGAAACA
GCTATGACCATGATTACGAATTC
